>Addgene plasmid #148881 | pAc5.1B-EGFP-DmHelz_AH | depositor full sequence | sequence record 291329 | Full Sequence
CTTCAAGGAATTAATTCTATATTCTAAAAACACAAATGATACTTCTAAAAAAAATCATGAATGGCATCAA
CTCTGAATCAAATCTTTGCAGATGCACCTACTTCTCATTTCCACTGTCACATCATTTTTCCAGATCTCGC
TGCCTGTTATGTGGCCCACAAACCAAGACACGTTTTATGGCCATTAAAGCTGGCTGATCGTCGCCAAACA
CCAAATACATATCAATATGTACATTCGAGAAAGAAGCGATCAAAGAAGCGTCTTCGGGCGAGTAGGAGAA
TGCGGAGGAGAAGGAGAACGAGCTGATCTAGTATCTCTCCACAATCCAATGCCAACTGACCAACTGGCCA
TATTCGGAGCAATTTGAAGCCAATTTCCATCGCCTGGCGATCGCTCCATTCTTGGCTATATGTTTTTCAC
CGTTCCCGGGGCCATTTTCAAAGACTCGTCGGTAAGATAAGATTGTGTCACTCGCTGTCTCTCTTCATTT
GTCGAAGAATGCTGAGGAATTTCGCGATGACGTCGGCGAGTATTTTGAAGAATGAGAATAATTTGTATTT
ATACGAAAATCAGTTAGTGGAATTTTCTACAAAAACATGTTATCTATAGATAATTTTGTTGCAAAATATG
TTGACTATGACAAAGATTGTATGTATATACCTTTAATGTATTCTCATTTTCTTATGTATTTATAATGGCA
ATGATGATACTGATGATATTTTAAGATGATGCCAGACCACAGGCTGATTTCTGCGTCTTTTGCCGAACGC
AGTGCATGTGCGGTTGTTGTTTTTTGGAATAGTTTCAATTTTCGGACTGTCCGCTTTGATTTCAGTTTCT
TGGCTTATTCAAAAAGCAAAGTAAAGCCAAAAAAGCGAGATGGCAATACCAAATGCGGCAAAACGGTAGT
GGAAGGAAAGGGGTGCGGGGCAGCGGAAGGAAGGGTGGGGCGGGGCGTGGCGGGGTCTGTGGCTGGGCGC
GACGTCACCGACGTTGGAGCCACTCCTTTGACCATGTGTGCGTGTGTGTATTATTCGTGTCTCGCCACTC
GCCGGTTGTTTTTTTCTTTTTATCTCGCTCTCTCTAGCGCCATCTCGTACGCATGCTCAACGCACCGCAT
GTTGCCGTGTCCTTTATGCGTCATTTTGGCTCGAAATAGGCAATTATTTAAACAAAGATTAGTCAACGAA
AACGCTAAAATAAATAAGTCTACAATATGGTTACTTATTGCCATGTGTGTGCAGCCAACGATAGCAACAA
AAGCAACAACACAGTGGCTTTCCCTCTTTCACTTTTTGTTTGCAAGCGCGTGCGAGCAAGACGGCACGAC
CGGCAAACGCAATTACGCTGACAAAGAGCAGACGAAGTTTTGGCCGAAAAACATCAAGGCGCCTGATACG
AATGCATTTGCAATAACAATTGCGATATTTAATATTGTTTATGAAGCTGTTTGACTTCAAAACACACAAA
AAAAAAAATAAAACAAATTATTTGAAAGAGAATTAGGAATCGGACAGCTTATCGTTACGGGCTAACAGCA
CACCGAGACGAAATAGCTTACCTGACGTCACAGCCTCTGGAAGAACTGCCGCCAAGCAGAGAGAGAGAGA
AAAAGAGGGAGAGCAGCTTAGACCGCATGTGCTTGTGTGTGAGGCGTCTCTCTCTTCGTCTCCTGTTTGC
GCAAACGCATAGACTGCACTGAGAAAATCGATTACCTATTTTTTATGAATGAATATTTGCACTATTACTA
TTCAAAACTATTAAGATAGCAATCACATTCAATAGCCAAATACTATACCACCTGAGCGATGCAACGAAAT
GATCAATTTGAGCAAAAATGCTGCATATTTAGGACGGCATCATTATAGAAATGCTTCTTGCTGTGTACTT
TTCTCTCGTCTGGCAGCTGTTTCGCCGTTATTGTTAAAACCGGCTTAAGTTAGGTGTGTTTTCTACGACT
AGTGATGCCCCTACTAGAAGATGTGTGTTGCACAAATGTCCCTGAATAACCAATTTGAAGTGCAGATAGC
AGTAAACGTAAGCTAATATGAATATTATTTAACTGTAATGTTTTAATATCGCTGGACATTACTAATAAAC
CCACTATAAACACATGTACATATGTATGTTTTGGCATACAATGAGTAGTTGGGGAAAAAATGTGTAAAAG
CACCGTGACCATCACAGCATAAAGATAACCAGCTGAAGTATCGAATATGAGTAACCCCCAAATTGAATCA
CATGCCGCAACTGATAGGACCCATGGAAGTACACTCTTCATGGCGATATACAAGACACACACAAGCACGA
ACACCCAGTTGCGGAGGAAATTCTCCGTAAATGAAAACCCAATCGGCGAACAATTCATACCCATATATGG
TAAAAGTTTTGAACGCGACTTGAGAGCGGAGAGCATTGCGGCTGATAAGGTTTTAGCGCTAAGCGGGCTT
TATAAAACGGGCTGCGGGACCAGTTTTCATATCACTACCGTTTGAGTTCTTGTGCTGTGTGGATACTCCT
CCCGACACAAAGCCGCTCCATCAGCCAGCAGTCGTCTAATCCAGAGACCCCGGATCGGGGTACCAACATG
GTGAGCAAGGGCGAGGAGCTGTTCACCGGGGTGGTGCCCATCCTGGTCGAGCTGGACGGCGACGTAAACG
GCCACAAGTTCAGCGTGTCCGGCGAGGGCGAGGGCGATGCCACCTACGGCAAGCTGACCCTGAAGTTCAT
CTGCACCACCGGCAAGCTGCCCGTGCCCTGGCCCACCCTCGTGACCACCCTGACCTACGGCGTGCAGTGC
TTCAGCCGCTACCCCGACCACATGAAGCAGCACGACTTCTTCAAGTCCGCCATGCCCGAAGGCTACGTCC
AGGAGCGCACCATCTTCTTCAAGGACGACGGCAACTACAAGACCCGCGCCGAGGTGAAGTTCGAGGGCGA
CACCCTGGTGAACCGCATCGAGCTGAAGGGCATCGACTTCAAGGAGGACGGCAACATCCTGGGGCACAAG
CTGGAGTACAACTACAACAGCCACAACGTCTATATCATGGCCGACAAGCAGAAGAACGGCATCAAGGTGA
ACTTCAAGATCCGCCACAACATCGAGGACGGCAGCGTGCAGCTCGCCGACCACTACCAGCAGAACACCCC
CATCGGCGACGGCCCCGTGCTGCTGCCCGACAACCACTACCTGAGCACCCAGTCCGCCCTGAGCAAAGAC
CCCAACGAGAAGCGCGATCACATGGTCCTGCTGGAGTTCGTGACCGCCGCCGGGATCACTCTCGGCATGG
ACGAGCTGTACAAGCCAAGCTTGATGGCCGCCGAGAAGGAGATGCAGGCCCACGACATGGTCCGACGACG
GAGTTGGGCCCGTGCTGTGGCGCTCTACGACCAGCTGATTGCGCCCAGTCCCGGCCAGGGAAGCGGTGGC
CAGAGTGCAGGATCAAGGGCCCAGAAGGACCAGCAGATCGCCTGCCTACTGGGACGATGCGAGTGCCTCC
TAGAGCTGGGAAAGTTCGAGGGTTGTCTGGCGGACGCCTACAAGGTGCTCACGCTGCTCTCCGAGCAAAC
AGAGTGCCTGGCCAGCGTGTCCAGGGCACGCCGATGGCTCGTCCACGCTCTTTTCAAGATGCACAAGTAC
GGGGATGCCGAAATCTTCCTGAGCAAGTGGATCAACGAGCTGAGCGGCCAGCAGATATACTCGGACATAT
CGAAAACCCTTGAGCGGTACAAGTCCATCATTCAGATGATCATGAACGGGCAGCACAAGGCGCAGGCCCT
GAAGATCCCACACGCCCGTCTCGAGGACGAGATGGCTATACTGGATACCAAACTGGATCACTGGGCCACC
AACAACCTGCCGCTGGACAAGTACAGCAAGCTGCTCAGCAACAAGGGCTTGAAGAAGCGGGAGCAGCAGC
AGCAACAGCAGCAGCAACAACAGCAGCAGAATGGCAATGGAATCGGCAGTTATGCGAGCAGCAGCAGTAG
CTCCTCAACTGGCAGCAGCAGCACGATGTCCAGTTCCAGCACAAGTCTCCACAAGACCAACGATCTGCTG
GCGGCCATGAAGCTCACGGCAGGAAAACACCAGCCGGGCTCCGGCGACGGATCTGGCTCGGATCAGGGCG
ATCAGGCGGCTCCATCGACCACCTGCAGCTACTGCACCATCACCTTTCAGACGAGGAACGAACTGCGACA
GCACTGCCAGACCGAGGCGCACCAGAAGGTGATCATGAGCGATGAGGGTCGTGACTGGAAGTGGCGTCCG
CCGCCCCGTGGTTATACACTGGACACCTATTCCCTGTGCGAGACGTTCAGCGAGGCGCACATCTGTCATT
ATGGAGCCCAGTGCGTGGAGGCCCATGGACAGGATGAGTTGAACGAGTGGAAGGAGCGCTTCGAGTACCG
GCGAATGCGGATGCAGAAGGCTTGTGAGAAGGAGCTCTACGGCAAGTCGTACACGGAGCAAGTGCTGGAT
CGTTGGATTCAGGCGACAGCACCGGAGCGGGTGATGTGCGAGCGAGTGCCGGACATGGAGGCACGCTGTG
AGCAGCAGCTGGTGACTAGCATTAGCTCAAAGACCTCCAAGCGGGAGTGGCTCTTCCAATTAGAGACGAA
GAAGCCGCTAAAAGCGGTAGCCCTCTTGCAGGATGCCCATCGAAATCACTTTGCCCTGAAGTCCATAAAA
ATGTGCAAGCCAACGGAGTCCAGCATGGAACTCAAATCAGACCAAGAGTGGCTGGCAGGCAGTTCATCGC
AATCGGAGACTTCCAACGAGGACTCTGCTACTTTGATTCACGAAATCACAGTTGAGTTTCACACGGAGAT
CTACGGCACCTTTCGGCAAGCCATCTGCTTCGATGTGGGTCAGGAGCCTTTGCTTGTGAGGCATCTGTGC
GTGGATGTGTTGCCCGTGAACGATGCGGAGAAAATCGAGGAGATCAAGCGGGACATCATTAACAGTTCTG
CCACCCGATGGGATGTCGCCAATACGCAGCTCACACGCTTCGAAACGACGATTGGTACTCATCTCAAAAC
GGAAGCGTATCTCAGCGATTTGGAACACGAAAGGGAGCTATTGGAGAGGTATCCCTGTCCCAGGGCAGCC
ACTTTCACTCTGACCCAGTCGACCATTGTGGAGAAGCGGTTGACGCAGAATAACTACCGCTCACGCATCC
ACGAGTTGTTGTCAGTGGAGGAGATTGCCCGCTATGAGCAGATAGCGAGGTATAATGTAAGGACTCGTCT
CACAGTGGCATCGAATTACATTCTTACCCCCGCGGGAATGGCCACCAGTACGGCCAAGTATTCCCTGGCA
GGTGAACTGTTTGCTCTTATGCGTTTGGGCAAGGACATTTCGGAGGATACGTCTCCTGGCAGATTAATTC
TCTCGAACTGCAGCAGTGTGTATATCTCAAAACCTGAGGATCCCGATTCGAAAGCAGACCCAACTAAACG
TGCAGTTTACGAAGCGTTGATCGAGGACAAAGGCAAGAATGTGATTTACTTGAAACTATCCGCAAAATGT
GTGGAGGCAATGGCTCTGCAGGCGGATACCGAACTGGAGGTGGACATACAATTCCAGCTGAACCGAATGC
CATACTGTGAGTGGCACAATGCGGTGGATAAGATCACAGATTTCCGGTTGATCTTTCCGGCTACGGAACT
GGAACCGAGTATACCGTGGACACCGAAGAAGCAGTGGGCCGATTCCTGTGAACCGAAGTTGAATGCCAAA
CAAAGGGAGGCCGTGAATGCCATTACCACAGCTCTGAGCATTAAGTTGCCGCCAATCCTGCTGATAGGAC
CCTTTGGCACTGGAAAAACCTACACGCTGGCCCAAGCTATCAAACAACTGCTCACGCAGCCGGAGGCCAA
AATTCTGATCTGCACGCACTCGAATTCAGCCGCTGACTTGTACATCAAGGAATACCTGCATCCGTGGATC
GAGGAGGGTTTGAAGGAGGCCACACCGTTGCGAGTTTACTACCATAAGAGATGGTCAGCCACGGTAAACG
GTGTGGTGCAAAAATACTGCATCACCGATGGAGTTGGCAACTTCCTAAGGCCCACTGTGGAGGATATAAT
GCGTCATAGAATTGTAGTTGTTACGCTGAGTATCAGCATGGAGTTGGCCACTTTGGGTCTGCCCAAGGGA
TTGTTCACTCACATCTTTCTGGACGAAGCTGCTCAGGCAATGGAATGCGAGGCCATTATGCCGCTTGCTT
TGGCCAATGATTCTACAAGGATCGTTTTGGCTGGAGATCACATGCAAATGAGTCCGGAACTGTTCTCAGC
CTTTGCCAAGGAACGCAAGCTGCACATTTCGCTGTTGGAGCGGCTGTACGACCACTATCCCTCCAACTTC
CCCTGCAAGATCCTGCTGTGCGAGAACTACCGTGCCCACGAGGCCATCATCCGTTTCACTTCGGAGCTTT
TCTACGAACAAAAGCTGGTGGCCTCCGGAAAACAGCCACGGCACGATCGCTTTTATCCCTTGACCTTCTT
CACTACTCGGGGAGAGGATGTTCAGGATAAAAACTCAACTGCTTTCTATAATAATGCTGAAGTTTATGAG
GTGGTGGAAAGGGTTTCCGAGCTGCGGAAACGTTGGCCCAGTGCTTGGGGTAAACTGAATGATACCAGCA
TTGGCATTATGACTCCCTACTCGGATCAGGTGTTTCGCATTCGTTCCGAGCTGAGAAAACGGCGCATGGG
TGGAATATCCGTAGAACGTGTGCTCAATGTCCAGGGTAAACAGTTTCGGGCGGTATTCCTCTCTACAGTT
CGAACCCGACGCACCTGCATGCCCCAAGGAAGTGCCCCTGGTTCCGCTTCCACAACCAGCATTGGCGATG
CCGACGCAGACTATGGATTCTTGAGCAATTCCAAGCTGCTGAACACGGCTATTACTCGTGCCCAGTCGTT
GGTTGCAGTGGTTGGTGATCCCGTGGCTCTTTGTTCCATTGGTCGCTGCCGGAAAGTGTGGGAGCGTTTC
ATCGAAATCTGCGACGAACATAAAAGTCTTTTTGGCTTAACTTGGTCGAACCTGCGCTCCCAACTGGATG
GCGTGGAGCTTAAGCGTGGCTATGTGCTAAATCCTCTGGCTCCCGAGTTCGTCCCGCGTGCCCTTCAACC
GGAGGCATATCTGCGGGAGCAGGCTGCTCTCTATCTAAATGGTCCGCAACACGGACACGGCGGCCATGGA
CCGCCGGGTCCTCCGGCTCATTTTGCCAACGCAGCTGGAATGCTGGGTCCCGGACCCGCGGCCGCTGCTC
ACCAGATGAATCAAATGGCTGCTGCCATGGCTGCCAATCAGCAACAGCTCACAGCCCACATGTACTCCAC
CCACATGGCCATGATGGCCGCTGCCGTCGGAGGAAAGTCTGGAAATGGCCCTGGACCAGGAACCGGCGGA
GGACCCGGTCCTAGTCCAGGCCCACCTCCACACTACGGCGGCGGCGGTGGTGGTGGCGGACACATGGGAA
TGAGAGGACCACCGCCACCGGCGCCGCATCTGCGTGGAATGCCACCCGGTGGACCGCCACCCACACAGCA
GCCAGGCGGAGCTGGTGGCGGCGGGGGTCCACCGCCACCATACGGACAATATCCAGCCATGCAGCACTGG
CGACCACCGCAGCAGGGACAGAATCAAGGCCCAGGACAGCAGCCACCACAAAATCCGAATGCCAGTCTCT
GGGGTCCGCCGCCGCAAACGAATCCGTGGAGTGTGCTGCCGCCCAGTAAGCAGCCACAGCAACCTCAGCC
ACCGCCAGTTAGCGCGCCCGGACGTGGACCGGGTCCTTTGCCACCGCCACTCAATGCAAACCCGTCTCTT
CCACTGAGAGGTGGTAGTGTGCCGCCACCGCCGCCGAATGCCTCGACTGCTGCTCACCTGCTAAGGAATC
CCAGCGAACTGGGCTACTTGGCCAAGAAGTCGCTGTACAACCATGGCCAGGCATTGCCGCATCATCAGCT
TTATGGACCCGGACCAGGACCACCGCCGCCTCCATCGCAGCAACAGCCGCAGGCACCGCCGATGGGTATG
CAGAGGGGCAGCAGTGTGCCGAACGGACCCATGTCGCCCATGGAGAACGGACCGCCGCCACCTCCCTATC
TGAGGCACAATGGTAGTGGCTACAATCCGGGAGCACCGCCACCGCCTCCGCAGCAACAACCACAGCCACC
ACCCAATCCGTTTATGTACGCCGGCAAGCAACCGTCTCCGAGCTCTATGAGATTTGGACCAATGACGCAC
GAGCTACTCCCACCCAATGTAAGCATCTATGACATGGCTTTTAATCCGAAAGACGAGCAATACAAGTGGT
ACGTTAAACTGCTTGAAACCGTGGGTCAGGATGGTGCCAACAAGTTTGCGGAAATGCTGCGCCAGGTGAT
GGCCACAATGCAACAGCAGCAGCAGCAACATAAGCCACCGCAGCCACCGATGGCTAACAATCCGATGCTC
AATAATCCGCACGTGCAGCGACCACAGTATCCCATGATGTATCCACAGGGTCAACAGCAACAGCAGCAGC
AGCCCCCACAGCAATCTGTAGATGCTTCACCGCCGCTGGAGAACTTCAACCAGCAGATCGATCTTGTTTT
CAATTCGATTATGAATGGAGCCAATGATGTTGCGCAGCCCATACTGCGCGATGTCCTGGGCATGGTAGCT
GGCACGGGCAATGCTCCTGGTCCTCCGCTTAGCAACGGTTTGAACGGAGTCGATCTCCAGCAGCAGCAGC
AGCAACAACAGCAGCAGCAGCAAAGCCGCCTATTCGCAATGATGCAGCAACAACAACAGCAGCAGCAACA
ACAACAGGCCAAGCCACCGCTAGGACCTGGACCACTTTATCCCAATCATCTGGGCGGACCTGGTCTTCAC
CAGGCGCCGCCCAATGGTGGAGGTAATCTGAGCGGCGTCGGAAACACCAACTTTATGGGCAACGCCGGAA
ATGCTCTGCTCAATGACAAGCCCTACAACAACGTGGGCATGCACAACAACGTGGGCTTGAACATCGGTGG
CGCAGGAGTTGCTGGTCACAATAGTAATAACAACAATGGAATGCTGACCAATGGCAACAACTCGGTGCCC
TTGTATCGCCGCCAGGCGCACACCGGAAACGGGATTGGAGGCGGAAATGGTGACTACAACAACATGCATG
GAATGGATGCTGGCGCCAACTTGATAGAGGCACTCTTCCAGGCAAACAACTCGGTGGTGGATCACTCGGT
GAAGTCGTCGGACCATATGCACGGCCTGCTGTACAACAATTTCAATGGGCTGAAGGGCGGCGGCCACGAA
CTGGACCTGTTCCAGGCGATGGCGCCCAGTGTGCCGCACTCGGAGGCAGCTAATCATCACCAGCAGTCCT
CTGGCTCATCGGCAACCACCTATGCGGCTGTGCTGAGCCAGGGACCACAGGCGGTGGTTGGCGGAGGCGT
TGGAACAGGACCATCGCCGGGACAGTCGCAGGCGCAGGCGGGCGTGGCTGGTTCAGGAACGGGCGGAAAA
GTCGCGCCGGCGGTTGGTGGTAACGATCTTCTGGAGAAGGATCCGTTTGCGGCCATCCGGGAGTTGGGAC
AGGCCACGACCGGATTCTACAACTATTTTCAGTAATCTAGAGGGCCCGCGGTTCGAAGGTAAGCCTATCC
CTAACCCTCTCCTCGGTCTCGATTCTACGCGTACCGGTCATCATCACCATCACCATTGAGTTTAAACCCG
CTGATCAGCCTCGACTGTGCCTTCTAAGGCCTGAGCTCGCTGATCAGCCTCGATCGAGGATCCAGACATG
ATAAGATACATTGATGAGTTTGGACAAACCACAACTAGAATGCAGTGAAAAAAATGCTTTATTTGTGAAA
TTTGTGATGCTATTGCTTTATTTGTAACCATTATAAGCTGCAATAAACAAGTTAACAACAACAATTGCAT
TCATTTTATGTTTCAGGTTCAGGGGGAGGTGTGGGAGGTTTTTTAAAGCAAGTAAAACCTCTACAAATGT
GGTATGGCTGATTATGATCAGTCGACCGATGCCCTTGAGAGCCTTCAACCCAGTCAGCTCCTTCCGGTGG
GCGCGGGGCATGACTATCGTCGCCGCACTTATGACTGTCTTCTTTATCATGCAACTCGTAGGACAGGTGC
CGGCAGCGCTCTGGGTCATTTTCGGCGAGGACCGCTTTCGCTGGAGCGCGACGATGATCGGCCTGTCGCT
TGCGGTATTCGGAATCTTGCACGCCCTCGCTCAAGCCTTCGTCACTGGTCCCGCCACCAAACGTTTCGGC
GAGAAGCAGGCCATTATCGCCGGCATGGCGGCCGACGCGCTGGGCTACGTCTTGCTGGCGTTCGCGACGC
GAGGCTGGATGGCCTTCCCCATTATGATTCTTCTCGCTTCCGGCGGCATCGGGATGCCCGCGTTGCAGGC
CATGCTGTCCAGGCAGGTAGATGACGACCATCAGGGACAGCTTCAAGGATCGCTCGCGGCTCTTACCAGC
CAGCAAAAGGCCAGGAACCGTAAAAAGGCCGCGTTGCTGGCGTTTTTCCATAGGCTCCGCCCCCCTGACG
AGCATCACAAAAATCGACGCTCAAGTCAGAGGTGGCGAAACCCGACAGGACTATAAAGATACCAGGCGTT
TCCCCCTGGAAGCTCCCTCGTGCGCTCTCCTGTTCCGACCCTGCCGCTTACCGGATACCTGTCCGCCTTT
CTCCCTTCGGGAAGCGTGGCGCTTTCTCAATGCTCACGCTGTAGGTATCTCAGTTCGGTGTAGGTCGTTC
GCTCCAAGCTGGGCTGTGTGCACGAACCCCCCGTTCAGCCCGACCGCTGCGCCTTATCCGGTAACTATCG
TCTTGAGTCCAACCCGGTAAGACACGACTTATCGCCACTGGCAGCAGCCACTGGTAACAGGATTAGCAGA
GCGAGGTATGTAGGCGGTGCTACAGAGTTCTTGAAGTGGTGGCCTAACTACGGCTACACTAGAAGGACAG
TATTTGGTATCTGCGCTCTGCTGAAGCCAGTTACCTTCGGAAAAAGAGTTGGTAGCTCTTGATCCGGCAA
ACAAACCACCGCTGGTAGCGGTGGTTTTTTTGTTTGCAAGCAGCAGATTACGCGCAGAAAAAAAGGATCT
CAAGAAGATCCTTTGATCTTTTCTACGGGGTCTGACGCTCAGTGGAACGAAAACTCACGTTAAGGGATTT
TGGTCATGAGATTATCAAAAAGGATCTTCACCTAGATCCTTTTAAATTAAAAATGAAGTTTTAAATCAAT
CTAAAGTATATATGAGTAAACTTGGTCTGACAGTTACCAATGCTTAATCAGTGAGGCACCTATCTCAGCG
ATCTGTCTATTTCGTTCATCCATAGTTGCCTGACTCCCCGTCGTGTAGATAACTACGATACGGGAGGGCT
TACCATCTGGCCCCAGTGCTGCAATGATACCGCGAGACCCACGCTCACCGGCTCCAGATTTATCAGCAAT
AAACCAGCCAGCCGGAAGGGCCGAGCGCAGAAGTGGTCCTGCAACTTTATCCGCCTCCATCCAGTCTATT
AATTGTTGCCGGGAAGCTAGAGTAAGTAGTTCGCCAGTTAATAGTTTGCGCAACGTTGTTGCCATTGCTG
CAGGCATCGTGGTGTCACGCTCGTCGTTTGGTATGGCTTCATTCAGCTCCGGTTCCCAACGATCAAGGCG
AGTTACATGATCCCCCATGTTGTGCAAAAAAGCGGTTAGCTCCTTCGGTCCTCCGATCGTTGTCAGAAGT
AAGTTGGCCGCAGTGTTATCACTCATGGTTATGGCAGCACTGCATAATTCTCTTACTGTCATGCCATCCG
TAAGATGCTTTTCTGTGACTGGTGAGTACTCAACCAAGTCATTCTGAGAATAGTGTATGCGGCGACCGAG
TTGCTCTTGCCCGGCGTCAACACGGGATAATACCGCGCCACATAGCAGAACTTTAAAAGTGCTCATCATT
GGAAAACGTTCTTCGGGGCGAAAACTCTCAAGGATCTTACCGCTGTTGAGATCCAGTTCGATGTAACCCA
CTCGTGCACCCAACTGATCTTCAGCATCTTTTACTTTCACCAGCGTTTCTGGGTGAGCAAAAACAGGAAG
GCAAAATGCCGCAAAAAAGGGAATAAGGGCGACACGGAAATGTTGAATACTCATACTCTTCCTTTTTCAA
TATTATTGAAGCATTTATCAGGGTTATTGTCTCATGAGCGGATACATATTTGAATGTATTTAGAAAAATA
AACAAATAGGGGTTCCGCGCACATTTCCCCGAAAAGTGCCACCTGACGTCTAAGAAACCATTATTATCAT
GACATTAACCTATAAAAATAGGCGTATCACGAGGCCCTTTCGT
Features (pLannotate 1.2.2; 10 found; start..end, strand, type, name):
     56..2568    +  promoter       Ac5 promoter: Drosophila melanogaster actin 5C promoter
   2588..3304    +  CDS            EGFP: EGFP is a basic (constitutively fluorescent) green fluorescent protein published in 1996, derived from Aequorea victoria. It is reported to be a rapidly-maturing weak dimer with moderate acid sensitivity.
   4241..7138    +  CDS            HELZ (fragment): HELZ_HUMAN - Also known as DRHC, KIAA0054. Experimental evidence at protein level: Swiss-Prot protein existence level 1. May act as a helicase that plays a role in RNA metabolism in multiple tissues and organs within the developing embryo. From Homo sapiens (Human).
   9648..9689    +  CDS            V5 tag: epitope tag from simian virus 5
   9789..9923    -  polyA_signal   SV40 poly(A) signal: SV40 polyadenylation signal
   9946..10030   -  CDS            large T antigen (fragment): large T antigen from SV40 (simian virus 40)
  10031..10501   +  CDS            TcR (fragment): tetracycline efflux protein; tet; confers resistance to tetracycline
  10545..11133   -  rep_origin     ori: high-copy-number ColE1/pMB1/pBR322/pUC origin of replication
  11304..12164   -  CDS            AmpR: β-lactamase; bla; confers resistance to ampicillin, carbenicillin, and related antibiotics
  12165..12269   -  promoter       AmpR promoter: bla
