[The description below was written by a language model from this plasmid's Addgene catalogue record and pLannotate feature annotations shown in this document.]
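Description:
pAc5.1B-EGFP-DmHelz_AH is a 12.4 kb insect-cell expression plasmid for producing Drosophila melanogaster HELZ (CG9425) as a fusion to EGFP. The catalogue lists the backbone as unknown, but the name and annotated features are consistent with a pAc5.1-type vector. A long Drosophila actin 5C (Ac5) promoter provides strong constitutive transcription in fly cell lines. It is followed directly by the EGFP coding sequence, placing the fluorescent protein at the N-terminus of the insert. The region downstream of EGFP holds the DmHelz open reading frame. The automated annotation marks only part of this region, as a fragment with homology to human HELZ, a putative RNA helicase, which reflects similarity matching rather than a human insert. According to the record, the cloned sequence differs from the reference variant B transcript by two silent changes and two amino-acid substitutions, G1374S and R2076G.

A vector-derived V5 epitope tag lies after the insert. The record does not say whether it is in frame and translated or cut off by the insert's stop codon. An SV40 polyadenylation signal region terminates the expression unit. Small annotated fragments of SV40 large T antigen and a tetracycline resistance gene appear to be non-functional backbone remnants. In bacteria the plasmid is maintained through a ColE1/pUC-type origin and selected with ampicillin via the bla gene and its promoter. The catalogue describes it as low copy even though the origin is annotated as high copy. No insect-cell selection marker is annotated, so the plasmid appears suited to transient transfection. The associated study examined HELZ binding to the CCR4-NOT deadenylase complex and decay of bound mRNAs, and a GFP-tagged protein fits localisation or pull-down experiments.
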