Addgene plasmid #148881: pAc5.1B-EGFP-DmHelz_AH
Purpose: Insect Expression of DmHelz
Depositing lab: Elisa Izaurralde. Depositing organization: Max Planck Institute for Developmental Biology. Publication: HELZ directly interacts with CCR4-NOT and causes decay of bound mRNAs. Hanet A, Rasch F, Weber R, Ruscica V, Fauser M, Raisch T, Kuzuoglu-Ozturk D, Chang CT, Bhandari D, Igreja C, Wohlbold L. Life Sci Alliance. 2019 Sep 30;2(5). pii: 2/5/e201900405. doi: 10.26508/lsa.201900405. Print 2019 Oct. PubMed 31570513.
Backbone
  Vector backbone: Unknown
  Vector type: Insect Expression
Growth in bacteria
  Bacterial resistance: Ampicillin, 100 μg/mL
  Growth temperature: 37°C
  Growth strain: DH5alpha
  Copy number: Low Copy
Gene/Insert
  Gene/Insert name: DmHelz
  Species: D. melanogaster (fly)
  Mutation: two silent an two non silent G1374S, R2076G mutations compared to the variant B NCBI:NM_20636.2
  Entrez Gene: CG9425 (a.k.a. Dmel_CG9425, Dmel\CG9425)
  Cloning method: Unknown
Terms and licenses: Academic/Nonprofit Terms; Industry Terms: Not Available to Industry
Depositor comments: Plasmids from this collection were made available to the research community and donated after the lab closed. Please note that the sequence provided by the depositing laboratory may be theoretical/predicted or based on Sanger sequencing results. There may be discrepancies between sequencing results obtained by Addgene and the depositor sequence. If an Addgene verified sequence is not available, please contact before placing your order to request that our lab fully sequence the plasmid.
How to cite: pAc5.1B-EGFP-DmHelz_AH was a gift from Elisa Izaurralde (Addgene plasmid # 148881 ; http://n2t.net/addgene:148881 ; RRID:Addgene_148881)
